>Addgene plasmid #220704 | AiP2073 - pAAV-AiE2621m-minBG-SYFP2-WPRE-BGHpA | addgene full sequence | sequence record 462031 | Addgene NGS Result
CCTGCAGGCAGCTGCGCGCTCGCTCGCTCACTGAGGCCGCCCGGGCGTCGGGCGACCTTTGGTCGCCCGG
CCTCAGTGAGCGAGCGAGCGCGCAGAGAGGGAGTGGCCAACTCCATCACTAGGGGTTCCTGCGGCCGCAC
GCGTTATCAGATGCCCCAGAGCTGGAGTTATGGGATGTTGTAAGCTGTCTGATGTAGGTGCTGGGAACCA
GACTTGGGGCATACTCTTAACTACTGAGCCACCTCTCTAGCCCCTCCCTCTTGGCTCGCTGACTAATAAG
CTCTAGGAATCTGTGTCTCCATTTTCCCAGCTCTGGGATTCCAGGAGTGAGCTGTCATGCTTGACATTTT
ATGTGGGTTCTGGGGGTTGAATGTGGGACCTTGTGTAGCATTTTACCAACTGAGCTACACGTGACCGCCC
TGCTCATGGAAGCTGGCAATTGCATTTTCTGGTAAAACTGTATTTGTGTGAGAGTTCTTTGGATTCTATG
TGTTATGCCATAGCTTAGATTCCTACTGATATATAAAACACCCAGAAAACCTGATGCTTCTGTTTGTTCT
CTGTGTGCTCTGACCTTGGCCCGGTCAGGCCTGGCTGTCATGGCTTGTCTGATACACACCCTGCCATGGG
TCAGACAGTGTTCGTCTCTCTGATGGTACAGGAAATGCCCTGGATTTTCAGCTTCCGCCGGCGGAGCTCG
GGCTGGGCATAAAAGTCAGGGCAGAGCCATCTATTGCTTACATTTGCTTCTGGGATCCAGATCTTTCGAA
GCTAGCGCTACCGGTCGCCACCATGGTGAGCAAGGGCGAGGAGCTGTTCACCGGGGTGGTGCCCATCCTG
GTCGAGCTGGACGGCGACGTAAACGGCCACAAGTTCAGCGTGTCCGGCGAGGGCGAGGGCGATGCCACCT
ACGGCAAGCTGACCCTGAAGCTGATCTGCACCACCGGCAAGCTGCCCGTGCCCTGGCCCACCCTCGTGAC
CACCCTGGGCTACGGCGTGCAGTGCTTCGCCCGCTACCCCGACCACATGAAGCAGCACGACTTCTTCAAG
TCCGCCATGCCCGAAGGCTACGTCCAGGAGCGCACCATCTTCTTCAAGGACGACGGCAACTACAAGACCC
GCGCCGAGGTGAAGTTCGAGGGCGACACCCTGGTGAACCGCATCGAGCTGAAGGGCATCGACTTCAAGGA
GGACGGCAACATCCTGGGGCACAAGCTGGAGTACAACTACAACAGCCACAACGTCTATATCACCGCCGAC
AAGCAGAAGAACGGCATCAAGGCCAACTTCAAGATCCGCCACAACATCGAGGACGGCGGCGTGCAGCTCG
CCGACCACTACCAGCAGAACACCCCCATCGGCGACGGCCCCGTGCTGCTGCCCGACAACCACTACCTGAG
CTACCAGTCCAAGCTGAGCAAAGACCCCAACGAGAAGCGCGATCACATGGTCCTGCTGGAGTTCGTGACC
GCCGCCGGGATCACTCTCGGCATGGACGAGCTGTACAAGTAAGTCGACGGCGCGCCGCGGCCGCGAATTC
GATATCATAATCAACCTCTGGATTACAAAATTTGTGAAAGATTGACTGGTATTCTTAACTATGTTGCTCC
TTTTACGCTATGTGGATACGCTGCTTTAATGCCTTTGTATCATGCTATTGCTTCCCGTATGGCTTTCATT
TTCTCCTCCTTGTATAAATCCTGGTTAGTTCTTGCCACGGCGGAACTCATCGCCGCCTGCCTTGCCCGCT
GCTGGACAGGGGCTCGGCTGTTGGGCACTGACAATTCCGTGGCTCGAGAGATCTTCGACTGTGCCTTCTA
GTTGCCAGCCATCTGTTGTTTGCCCCTCCCCCGTGCCTTCCTTGACCCTGGAAGGTGCCACTCCCACTGT
CCTTTCCTAATAAAATGAGGAAATTGCATCGCATTGTCTGAGTAGGTGTCATTCTATTCTGGGGGGTGGG
GTGGGGCAGGACAGCAAGGGGGAGGATTGGGAAGACAATAGCAGGCATGAGATCTCACGTGCGGACCGAG
CGGCCGCAGGAACCCCTAGTGATGGAGTTGGCCACTCCCTCTCTGCGCGCTCGCTCGCTCACTGAGGCCG
GGCGACCAAAGGTCGCCCGACGCCCGGGCTTTGCCCGGGCGGCCTCAGTGAGCGAGCGAGCGCGCAGCTG
CCTGCAGGGGCGCCTGATGCGGTATTTTCTCCTTACGCATCTGTGCGGTATTTCACACCGCATA
[95 nt withheld, positions 2235-2329]
T
[46 nt withheld, positions 2331-2376]
C
[141 nt withheld, positions 2378-2518]
CCTTTGACGTTGGAGTCCACGTTCTTT
[37 nt withheld, positions 2546-2582]
ACTCTATCTCGGGCTATTCTTTTGATTTATAAGGGATTTTGCCGATTTCGGTCTATTGGTTAAAAAATGA
GCTGATTTAACAAAAATTTAACGCGAATTTTAACAAAATATTAACGTTTACAATTTTATGGTGCACTCTC
AGTACAATCTGCTCTGATGCCGCATAGTTAAGCCAGCCCCGACACCCGCCAACACCCGCTGACGCGCCCT
GACGGGCTTGTCTGCTCCCGGCATCCGCTTACAGACAAGCTGTGACCGTCTCCGGGAGCTGCATGTGTCA
GAGGTTTTCACCGTCATCACCGAAACGCGCGAGACGAAAGGGCCTCGTGATACGCCTATTTTTATAGGTT
AATGTCATGATAATAATGGTTTCTTAGACGTCAGGTGGCACTTTTCGGGGAAATGTGCGCGGAACCCCTA
TTTGTTTATTTTTCTAAATACATTCAAATATGTATCCGCTCATGAGACAATAACCCTGATAAATGCTTCA
ATAATATTGAAAAAGGAAGAGTATGAGTATTCAACATTTCCGTGTCGCCCTTATTCCCTTTTTTGCGGCA
TTTTGCCTTCCTGTTTTTGCTCACCCAGAAACGCTGGTGAAAGTAAAAGATGCTGAAGATCAGTTGGGTG
CACGAGTGGGTTACATCGAACTGGATCTCAACAGCGGTAAGATCCTTGAGAGTTTTCGCCCCGAAGAACG
TTTTCCAATGATGAGCACTTTTAAAGTTCTGCTATGTGGCGCGGTATTATCCCGTATTGACGCCGGGCAA
GAGCAACTCGGTCGCCGCATACACTATTCTCAGAATGACTTGGTTGAGTACTCACCAGTCACAGAAAAGC
ATCTTACGGATGGCATGACAGTAAGAGAATTATGCAGTGCTGCCATAACCATGAGTGATAACACTGCGGC
CAACTTACTTCTGACAACGATCGGAGGACCGAAGGAGCTAACCGCTTTTTTGCACAACATGGGGGATCAT
GTAACTCGCCTTGATCGTTGGGAACCGGAGCTGAATGAAGCCATACCAAACGACGAGCGTGACACCACGA
TGCCTGTAGCAATGGCAACAACGTTGCGCAAACTATTAACTGGCGAACTACTTACTCTAGCTTCCCGGCA
ACAATTAATAGACTGGATGGAGGCGGATAAAGTTGCAGGACCACTTCTGCGCTCGGCCCTTCCGGCTGGC
TGGTTTATTGCTGATAAATCTGGAGCCGGTGAGCGTGGGTCTCGCGGTATCATTGCAGCACTGGGGCCAG
ATGGTAAGCCCTCCCGTATCGTAGTTATCTACACGACGGGGAGTCAGGCAACTATGGATGAACGAAATAG
ACAGATCGCTGAGATAGGTGCCTCACTGATTAAGCATTGGTAACTGTCAGACCAAGTTTACTCATATATA
CTTTAGATTGATTTAAAACTTCATTTTTAATTTAAAAGGATCTAGGTGAAGATCCTTTTTGATAATCTCA
TGACCAAAATCCCTTAACGTGAGTTTTCGTTCCACTGAGCGTCAGACCCCGTAGAAAAGATCAAAGGATC
TTCTTGAGATCCTTTTTTTCTGCGCGTAATCTGCTGCTTGCAAACAAAAAAACCACCGCTACCAGCGGTG
GTTTGTTTGCCGGATCAAGAGCTACCAACTCTTTTTCCGAAGGTAACTGGCTTCAGCAGAGCGCAGATAC
CAAATACTGTTCTTCTAGTGTAGCCGTAGTTAGGCCACCACTTCAAGAACTCTGTAGCACCGCCTACATA
CCTCGCTCTGCTAATCCTGTTACCAGTGGCTGCTGCCAGTGGCGATAAGTCGTGTCTTACCGGGTTGGAC
TCAAGACGATAGTTACCGGATAAGGCGCAGCGGTCGGGCTGAACGGGGGGTTCGTGCACACAGCCCAGCT
TGGAGCGAACGACCTACACCGAACTGAGATACCTACAGCGTGAGCTATGAGAAAGCGCCACGCTTCCCGA
AGGGAGAAAGGCGGACAGGTATCCGGTAAGCGGCAGGGTCGGAACAGGAGAGCGCACGAGGGAGCTTCCA
GGGGGAAACGCCTGGTATCTTTATAGTCCTGTCGGGTTTCGCCACCTCTGACTTGAGCGTCGATTTTTGT
GATGCTCGTCAGGGGGGCGGAGCCTATGGAAAAACGCCAGCAACGCGGCCTTTTTACGGTTCCTGGCCTT
TTGCTGGCCTTTTGCTCACATGT
Features (pLannotate 1.2.2; 14 found; start..end, strand, type, name):
     12..39      +  repeat_region  AAV2 ITR (fragment): inverted terminal repeat of adeno-associated virus serotype 2 inverted
     68..95      +  repeat_region  AAV2 ITR (fragment): inverted terminal repeat of adeno-associated virus serotype 2 inverted
    793..1509    +  CDS            SYFP2: SYFP2 is a basic (constitutively fluorescent) yellow fluorescent protein published in 2006, derived from Aequorea victoria. It is reported to be a very rapidly-maturing monomer with moderate acid sensitivity.
   1549..1706    +  misc_feature   WPRE (fragment): woodchuck hepatitis virus posttranscriptional regulatory element
   1712..1792    +  misc_feature   WPRE (fragment): woodchuck hepatitis virus posttranscriptional regulatory element
   1809..1920    +  polyA_signal   bGH poly(A) signal: bovine growth hormone polyadenylation signal
   2038..2178    +  repeat_region  AAV2 ITR: inverted terminal repeat of adeno-associated virus serotype 2 inverted
   2183..2234    -  misc_feature   bom (fragment): basis of mobility region from pBR322
   2253..2708    +  rep_origin     f1 ori (sequence partly withheld): f1 bacteriophage origin of replication; arrow indicates direction of (+) strand synthesis
   2709..2758    -  misc_feature   bom (fragment): basis of mobility region from pBR322
   2860..2895    -  CDS            rop (fragment): Rop protein, which maintains plasmids at low copy number; rop
   2990..3094    +  promoter       AmpR promoter: bla
   3095..3955    +  CDS            AmpR: β-lactamase; bla; confers resistance to ampicillin, carbenicillin, and related antibiotics
   4126..4714    +  rep_origin     ori: high-copy-number ColE1/pMB1/pBR322/pUC origin of replication
