[The description below was written by a language model from this plasmid's Addgene catalogue record and pLannotate feature annotations shown in this document.]
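Description:
AiP2073 - pAAV-AiE2621m-minBG-SYFP2-WPRE-BGHpA is an adeno-associated virus transfer plasmid built on a pAAV2 backbone, intended for packaging into recombinant AAV for delivery to brain tissue. It is maintained in bacteria through a high-copy ColE1/pUC-type origin and selected with ampicillin via the β-lactamase gene and its own promoter. An f1 phage origin is also present in the backbone, along with small remnants of pBR322 bom and rop sequences. The expression cassette is flanked by AAV2 inverted terminal repeats, which direct replication and packaging of the intervening DNA into viral particles. In the annotated 4,775 nt sequence the right ITR is detected in full, while the left one is annotated only as short fragments.

The payload is a reporter cassette in which the enhancer AiE2621m sits upstream of a minimal beta-globin promoter (minBG). The minimal promoter is expected to have little activity on its own, so transcription depends on the enhancer, which is designed to restrict expression to specific populations of brain cells. The record does not state which populations, and neither the enhancer nor minBG was annotated in the feature table, though the unannotated stretch between the left ITR and the reporter is where they would lie. The depositor notes that the MluI and SgrAI cloning sites were retained. The driven gene is SYFP2, a rapidly maturing monomeric yellow fluorescent protein derived from Aequorea victoria. It is followed by a WPRE, annotated as two fragments, which enhances transcript stability and expression, and by a bovine growth hormone polyadenylation signal. The construct belongs to a collection of enhancer AAVs developed for genetic access to cortical cell types, where fluorescent labelling reports the cell-type specificity of the enhancer.
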