Addgene plasmid #220704: AiP2073 - pAAV-AiE2621m-minBG-SYFP2-WPRE-BGHpA
Purpose: AiE2621m is an enhancer sequence, designed to drive AAV-mediated transgene expression in specific populations of brain cells
Depositing lab: Allen Institute for Brain Science & Bosiljka Tasic. Depositing organization: Allen Institute. Publication: A suite of enhancer AAVs and transgenic mouse lines for genetic access to cortical cell types. Ben-Simon Y, Hooper M, Narayan S, Daigle TL, Dwivedi D, Way SW, Oster A, Stafford DA, Mich JK, Taormina MJ, Martinez RA, Opitz-Araya X, Roth JR, Alexander JR, Allen S, Amster A, Arbuckle J, Ayala A, Baker PM, Bakken TE, Barcelli T, Barta S, Bendrick J, Bertagnolli D, Bielstein C, Bishwakarma P, Bowlus J, Boyer G, Brouner K, Casian B, Casper T, Chakka AB, Chakrabarty R, Chance RK, Chavan S, Clark M, Colbert K, Collman F, Daniel S, Departee M, DiValentin P, Donadio N, Dotson N, Egdorf T, Fliss T, Gabitto M, Garcia J, Gary A, Gasperini M, Gloe J, Goldy J, Gore BB, Graybuck L, Greisman N, Haeseleer F, Halterman C, Haradon Z, Hastings SD, Helback O, Ho W, Hockemeyer D, Huang C, Huff S, Hunker A, Johansen N, Jones D, Juneau Z, Kalmbach B, Kannan M, Khem S, Kussick E, Kutsal R, Larsen R, Lee C, Lee AY, Leibly M, Lenz GH, Li S, Liang E, Lusk N, Madigan Z, Malloy J, Malone J, McCue R, Melchor J, Mollenkopf T, Moosman S, Morin E, Newman D, Ng L, Ngo K, Omstead V, Otto S, Oyama A, Pena N, Pham T, Phillips E, Pom CA, Potekhina L, Ransford S, Ray PL, Rette D, Reynoldson C, Rimorin C, Rocha D, Ruiz A, Sanchez REA, Sawyer L, Sedeno-Cortes A, Sevigny JP, Shapovalova N, Shepard N, Shulga L, Sigler AR, Siverts L, Soliman S, Somasundaram S, Staats B, Stewart K, Szelenyi E, Tieu M, Trader C, Tran A, van Velthoven CTJ, Walker M, Wang Y, Weed N, Wirthlin M, Wood T, Wynalda B, Yao Z, Zhou T, Ariza J, Dee N, Reding M, Ronellenfitch K, Mufti S, Sunkin SM, Smith KA, Esposito L, Waters J, Thyagarajan B, Yao S, Lein ES, Zeng H, Levi BP, Ngai J, Ting JT, Tasic B. Cell. 2025 May 16:S0092-8674(25)00513-6. doi: 10.1016/j.cell.2025.05.002. PubMed 40403729.
Backbone
  Vector backbone: pAAV2
  Vector type: AAV
Growth in bacteria
  Bacterial resistance: Ampicillin, 100 μg/mL
  Growth temperature: 37°C
  Growth strain: NEB Stable
  Copy number: High Copy
Gene/Insert
  Gene/Insert name: SYFP2
  Species: Synthetic
  Promoter: minBG
  Cloning method: Gibson Cloning
Terms and licenses: Academic/Nonprofit Terms; Industry Terms: Not Available to Industry
Depositor comments: 5' Cloning Site: MluI (not destroyed), 3' Cloning Site: SgrAI (not destroyed). Please visit https://doi.org/10.1101/2024.06.10.597244 for bioRxiv preprint.
How to cite: AiP2073 - pAAV-AiE2621m-minBG-SYFP2-WPRE-BGHpA was a gift from Allen Institute for Brain Science & Bosiljka Tasic (Addgene plasmid # 220704 ; http://n2t.net/addgene:220704 ; RRID:Addgene_220704)
